>Addgene plasmid #1220 | p2HGAL/GR/CYC | addgene partial sequence | sequence record 16444 | 1220 with pBluescript-KS
TGATTTTCAAAATTCTTACTTTTTTTTTGGATGGACGCAAAGAAGTTTAATAATCATATTACATGGCATT
ACCACCATATACATATCCATATACATATCCATATCTAATCTTACTTATATGTTGTGGAAATGTAAAGAGC
CCCATTATCTTAGCCTAAAAAAACCTTCTCTTTGGAACTTTCAGTAATACGCTTAACTGCTCATTGCTAT
ATTGAAGTACGGATTAGAAGCCGCCGAGCGGGTGACAGCCCTCCGAAGGAAGACTCTCCTCCGTGCGTCC
TCGTCTTCACCGGTCGCGTTCCTGAAACGCAGATGTGCCTCGCGCCGCACTGCTCCGAACAATAAAGATT
CTACAATACTAGCTTTTATGGTTATGAAGAGGAAAAATTGGCAGTAACCTGGCCCCACAAACCTTCAAAT
GAACGAATCAAATTAACAACCATAGGATGATAATGCGATTAGTTTTTTAGCCTTATTTCTGGGGTAATTA
ATCAGCGAAGCGATGATTTTTGATCTATTAACAGATATATAAATGCAAAAACTGCATAACCACTTTAACT
AATACNTTCANCATTTTCGGTTTGTATTACTTCTTATTCAAATGTAATAAAAGTATCAACAAAAANNNGT
TANTATACCTCTATACTTTAACGTCAAGGANAAAAACCCCNGATCCCCCCCGGGCTCNCATNANATTTGC
CANTGGA
