>Addgene plasmid #1220 | p2HGAL/GR/CYC | addgene partial sequence | sequence record 16445 | 1220 with T3
CGATCCGTCGAGCGTCCCAAAACCTTCTCAAGCAAGGTTTTCAGTATAATGTTACATGCGTACACGCGTC
TGTACAGAAAAAAAAGAAAAATTTGAAATATAAATAACGTTCTTAATACTAACATAACTATAAAAAAATA
AATAGGGACCTAGACTTCAGGTTGTCTAACTCCTTCCTTTTCGGTTAGAGCGGATGTGGGGGGAGGGCGT
GAATGTAAGCGTGACATAACTAATTACATGATATCGACCTGCAGCCAAGCTCCTCGACCTGCAGCCCAAG
CTGGCCGCTCTAGAACTAGTGGATCCTCTAGAAAGTTTTACCCAGCCAACTGAAAGTCTGAGCAGAAAGT
TGATCACATGGACTTTGGGCACTGGTGGTTTAGGTGCGGTCCCTCTCTGACAGTGGCCATGCCTCCACGT
AACTGTTAGTTTCTGTGATACACCAACCAATACACTTCACTGTCTGCTGTGCTATCACTTCAGAGTGTTG
ACTCAACTGCTTCTGTCGCCAAGTCTTGGCCCTCTATAAACCACATGTAGTGCGTGTTTAAAACAAAACA
AGACAGAAACAAAAAGAACAACAAAACATCTACAAGACAAATTGATAAGTTTGTACAGTAAAAGCTATAA
ATTCAACTTTCTTTAAGGCAACCTTTCTTANTAA
