[The description below was written by a language model from this plasmid's Addgene catalogue record.]
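Description:
p2HGAL/GR/CYC is a yeast expression plasmid built on the pRS423 backbone, a high-copy episomal shuttle vector that replicates in Saccharomyces cerevisiae through the 2-micron origin and is maintained by selection for the HIS3 auxotrophic marker in histidine-deficient medium. In Escherichia coli it is propagated as a high-copy plasmid under ampicillin selection. The record lists the backbone at about 9.2 kb without the insert. No feature table is provided, so the exact positions and orientation of individual elements cannot be confirmed beyond what the catalogue fields state.

The payload is the rat glucocorticoid receptor (GR, encoded by Nr3c1), an insert of roughly 2.4 kb cloned as a BamHI fragment, with both flanking BamHI sites preserved. It sits between a GAL promoter and a CYC terminator that were added to pRS423. GAL promoters are induced by galactose and repressed by glucose, so receptor expression can be switched on by changing the carbon source, while the CYC terminator provides transcript termination and 3′ end processing. The record does not specify which GAL promoter is used, and it mentions no epitope tags, reporters or mutations in the receptor coding sequence.

The associated publication is a mutational analysis of Hsp90 function that examines its interactions with a steroid receptor and a protein kinase. The depositor notes that the plasmid derives from earlier constructs used to show that reduced Hsp90 levels compromise steroid receptor action in vivo. The plasmid is therefore suited to expressing a mammalian steroid receptor in yeast as a client protein for studying chaperone-dependent receptor maturation and activity.
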