Addgene plasmid #1220: p2HGAL/GR/CYC
Depositing lab: Susan Lindquist. Depositing organization: Whitehead Institute for Biomedical Research. Publication: Mutational analysis of Hsp90 function: interactions with a steroid receptor and a protein kinase. Nathan DF, Lindquist S. Mol Cell Biol 1995 Jul;15(7):3917-25. PubMed 7791797.
Backbone
  Vector backbone: pRS423
  Backbone manufacturer: atcc
  Backbone size w/o insert (bp): 9200
  Vector type: Yeast Expression ; 2micron
Growth in bacteria
  Bacterial resistance: Ampicillin, 100 μg/mL
  Growth temperature: 37°C
  Growth strain: DH5alpha
  Copy number: High Copy
Gene/Insert
  Gene/Insert name: GR (alt names: glucocorticoid receptor; Nr3c1)
  Species: R. norvegicus (rat)
  Insert size (bp): 2400
  Mutation: pRS423 with GAL promoter and CYC terminator, 2micron, select for using HIS3
  Entrez Gene: Nr3c1 (a.k.a. GR, Gcr, Grl)
  Cloning method: Restriction Enzyme; 5′ cloning site BamHI (not destroyed); 3′ cloning site BamHI (not destroyed)
  Sequencing primers: 5′ n/a
Resource information
  A portion of this plasmid was derived from a plasmid made by: see comments
Terms and licenses: Academic/Nonprofit Terms; Industry Terms: Not Available to Industry
Depositor comments: Derived from plasmids from the following reference: Picard D, Khurseed B, Garabedian MJ, Fortin MG, Lindquist S, Yamamoto KR. Reduced levels of hsp90 compromise steroid receptor action in vivo. Nature (1990), 348 (6297): 166-8.
How to cite: p2HGAL/GR/CYC was a gift from Susan Lindquist (Addgene plasmid # 1220 ; http://n2t.net/addgene:1220 ; RRID:Addgene_1220)
